Addgene plasmid #203034: Salsa-BC193-P3A1
Purpose: Expression of barcoded reporter plasmid for PRESTO-Salsa; EGFP/BC193
Depositing lab: Noah Palm. Depositing organization: Yale University. Publication: Highly multiplexed bioactivity screening reveals human and microbiota metabolome-GPCRome interactions. Chen H, Rosen CE, Gonzalez-Hernandez JA, Song D, Potempa J, Ring AM, Palm NW. Cell. 2023 Jul 6;186(14):3095-3110.e19. doi: 10.1016/j.cell.2023.05.024. Epub 2023 Jun 14. PubMed 37321219.
Backbone
  Vector backbone: pCER206
  Vector type: Mammalian Expression
Growth in bacteria
  Bacterial resistance: Ampicillin, 100 μg/mL
  Growth temperature: 37°C
  Growth strain: DH5alpha
  Copy number: High Copy
Gene/Insert
  Gene/Insert name: EGFP/BC193
  Species: Synthetic
  Insert size (bp): 730
  Promoter: Tet Response Element (TRE)
  Cloning method: Restriction Enzyme; 5′ cloning site BsrGI (not destroyed); 3′ cloning site HindIII (not destroyed)
  Sequencing primers: 5′ Custom primer (GAAGCGCGATCACATGG)
Terms and licenses: Academic/Nonprofit Terms; Industry Terms: Not Available to Industry
How to cite: Salsa-BC193-P3A1 was a gift from Noah Palm (Addgene plasmid # 203034 ; http://n2t.net/addgene:203034 ; RRID:Addgene_203034)
