[The description below was written by a language model from this plasmid's Addgene catalogue record and pLannotate feature annotations shown in this document.]
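Description:
Salsa-BC193-P3A1 is a mammalian expression reporter plasmid built on the pCER206 backbone and forms one member of a barcoded reporter set for PRESTO-Salsa, a highly multiplexed GPCR bioactivity screening method. It is about 5.1 kb, propagates in E. coli at high copy from a ColE1/pUC-type origin, and is selected with ampicillin through the bla gene under its native promoter. No mammalian selection marker is annotated. Short matches to lacI, SV40 large T antigen and an aminoglycoside phosphotransferase appear to be backbone remnants rather than functional genes.

The payload is a synthetic insert of roughly 730 bp, EGFP/BC193, cloned between retained BsrGI and HindIII sites and driven by a tetracycline response element. The feature table shows tetO repeats at the centre of what looks like a bidirectional arrangement. On one side, a TRE3G-type minimal promoter fragment reads into mammalian codon-optimised EGFP, followed by a short polylinker region and an SV40 polyadenylation signal, although that signal is annotated on the opposite strand. On the other side, a minimal CMV promoter points toward a polylinker fragment, a rabbit β-globin intron with flanking exon sequence, and a β-globin poly(A) signal, with no coding sequence annotated in that arm. The barcode itself is not annotated. Its name and the cloning sites suggest it lies just downstream of EGFP, within the transcribed region, but the record does not state its exact position.

TRE promoters fire when a tetracycline-controlled transactivator binds, so reporter transcription would be expected to yield a barcode-bearing EGFP transcript. Each barcode would then identify a given reporter in a pooled readout, though the record does not describe the receptor pairing or the assay details.
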