Features (pLannotate 1.2.2; 17 found; start..end, strand, type, name):
      2..55      +  CDS            lacI (fragment): lac repressor; lacI; The lac repressor binds to the lac operator to inhibit transcription in E. coli. This inhibition can be relieved by adding lactose or isopropyl-β-D-thiogalactopyranoside (IPTG).
    388..443     -  polyA_signal   β-globin poly(A) signal: rabbit β-globin polyadenylation signal (Gil and Proudfoot, 1987)
    518..640     -  CDS            HBB: HBB_COLGU - Experimental evidence at transcript level: Swiss-Prot protein existence level 2. Involved in oxygen transport from the lung to the various peripheral tissues. From Colobus guereza (Mantled guereza) (Eastern black-and-white colobus monkey).
    644..1216    -  intron         β-globin intron: intron from rabbit β-globin gene
   1312..1343    -  misc_feature   MCS (fragment): pUC18/19 multiple cloning site
   1437..1475    -  promoter       minimal CMV promoter: human cytomegalovirus (CMV) immediate early promoter
   1493..1708    -  protein_bind   tetracycline response element (fragment): contains seven copies of the tetracycline operator tetO tetracycline repressor TetR
   1708..1753    +  promoter       TRE3GV promoter (fragment): 3rd-generation Tet-responsive promoter that can be activated by binding of Tet-On® 3G, optimized for retroviral and lentiviral vectors
   1829..1856    +  misc_feature   MCS (fragment): pBluescript multiple cloning site
   1861..2580    +  CDS            EGFP: the original enhanced GFP (Yang et al., 1996) mammalian codon-optimized
   2591..2613    +  misc_feature   MCS (fragment): pBluescript multiple cloning site
   2627..2761    -  polyA_signal   SV40 poly(A) signal: SV40 polyadenylation signal
   2784..2867    -  CDS            large T antigen (fragment): large T antigen from SV40 (simian virus 40)
   2861..3091    -  CDS            str (fragment): STR_KLEPN - Protein inferred from homology: Swiss-Prot protein existence level 3. The aminoglycoside phosphotransferases achieve inactivation of their antibiotic substrates by phosphorylation. From Klebsiella pneumoniae.
   3210..3314    +  promoter       AmpR promoter: bla
   3315..4175    +  CDS            AmpR: β-lactamase; bla; confers resistance to ampicillin, carbenicillin, and related antibiotics
   4346..4934    +  rep_origin     ori: high-copy-number ColE1/pMB1/pBR322/pUC origin of replication
>Addgene plasmid #203034 | Salsa-BC193-P3A1 | addgene full sequence | sequence record 421384 | Addgene NGS Result
AGCGCCCAATACGCAAACCGCCTCTCCCCGCGCGTTGGCCGATTCATTAATGCAGTCGAGGGATCTCCAT
AAGAGAAGAGGGACAGCTATGACTGGGAGTAGTCAGGAGAGGAGGAAAAATCTGGCTAGTAAAACATGTA
AGGAAAATTTTAGGGATGTTAAAGAAAAAAATAACACAAAACAAAATATAAAAAAAATCTAACCTCAAGT
CAAGGCTTTTCTATGGAATAAGGAATGGACAGCAGGGGGCTGTTTCATATACTGATGACCTCTTTATAGC
CAACCTTTGTTCATGGCAGCCAGCATATGGGCATATGTTGCCAAACTCTAAACCAAATACTCATTCTGAT
GTTTTAAATGATTTGCCCTCCCATATGTCCTTCCGAGTGAGAGACACAAAAAATTCCAACACACTATTGC
AATGAAAATAAATTTCCTTTATTAGCCAGAAGTCAGATGCTCAAGGGGCTTCATGATGTCCCCATAATTT
TTGGCAGAGGGAAAAAGATCGATCTCAGTGGTATTTGTGAGCCAGGGCATTGGCCACACCAGCCACCACC
TTCTGATAGGCAGCCTGCACCTGAGGAGTGAATTCTTTGCCAAAATGATGAGACAGCACAACAACCAGCA
CGTTGCCCAGGAGCTGTAGGAAAGAGAAGAAGGCATGAACATGGTTAGCAGAGGGGCCCGGTTTGGACTC
AGAGTATTTTATCCTCATCTCAAACAGTGTATATCATTGTAACCATAAAGAGAAAGGCAGGATGATGACC
AGGGTGTAGTTGTTTCTACCAATAAGAATATTTCCACGCCAGCCAGAATTTATATGCAGAAATATTCTAC
CTTATCATTTAATTATAACAATTGTTCTCTAAAACTGTGCTGAAGTACAATATAATATACCCTGATTGCC
TTGAAAAAAAAGTGATTAGAGAAAGTACTTACAATCTGACAAATAAACAAAAGTGAATTTAAAAATTCGT
TACAAATGCAAGCTAAAGTTTAACGAAAAAGTTACAGAAAATGAAAAGAAAATAAGAGGAGACAATGGTT
GTCAACAGAGTAGAAAGTGAAAGAAACAAAATTATCATGAGGGTCCATGGTGATACAAGGGACATCTTCC
CATTCTAAACAACACCCTGAAAACTTTGCCCCCTCCATATAACATGAATTTTACAATAGCGAAAAAGAAA
GAACAATCAAGGGTCCCCAAACTCACCCTGAAGTTCTCAGCTCTAGAGATATCGTCGAGGCCGCGCTAGC
GTTTAAACTGTCGACCTTAATTAAGAGATCTGCTCGAGGCGCGTCAGCTGACTAGAGGATCCCCGGGTAC
CGAGCTCGAATTCGGGGCCGCGGAGGCTGGATCGGTCCCGGTGTCTTCTATGGAGGTCAAAACAGCGTGG
ATGGCGTCTCCAGGCGATCTGACGGTTCACTAAACGAGCTCTGCTTATATAGGCCTCCCACCGTACACGC
CTACCTCGACCCGGGTACCGAGCTCGACTTTCACTTTTCTCTATCACTGATAGGGAGTGGTAAACTCGAC
TTTCACTTTTCTCTATCACTGATAGGGAGTGGTAAACTCGACTTTCACTTTTCTCTATCACTGATAGGGA
GTGGTAAACTCGACTTTCACTTTTCTCTATCACTGATAGGGAGTGGTAAACTCGACTTTCACTTTTCTCT
ATCACTGATAGGGAGTGGTAAACTCGACCTATATAAGCAGAGCTCGTTTAGTGAACCGTCAGATCGCCTG
GAGACGCCATCCACGCTGTTTTGACCTCCATAGAAGACACCGGGACCGATCCAGCCTCCGCGGCCCCGAA
TTCCTGCAGCGGCCGCTCTAGAACTAGTGGATCCCCGCGGATGGTGAGCAAGGGCGAGGAGCTGTTCACC
GGGGTGGTGCCCATCCTGGTCGAGCTGGACGGCGACGTAAACGGCCACAAGTTCAGCGTGTCCGGCGAGG
GCGAGGGCGATGCCACCTACGGCAAGCTGACCCTGAAGTTCATCTGCACCACCGGCAAGCTGCCCGTGCC
CTGGCCCACCCTCGTGACCACCCTGACCTACGGCGTGCAGTGCTTCAGCCGCTACCCCGACCACATGAAG
CAGCACGACTTCTTCAAGTCCGCCATGCCCGAAGGCTACGTCCAGGAGCGCACCATCTTCTTCAAGGACG
ACGGCAACTACAAGACCCGCGCCGAGGTGAAGTTCGAGGGCGACACCCTGGTGAACCGCATCGAGCTGAA
GGGCATCGACTTCAAGGAGGACGGCAACATCCTGGGGCACAAGCTGGAGTACAACTACAACAGCCACAAC
GTCTATATCATGGCCGACAAGCAGAAGAACGGCATCAAGGTGAACTTCAAGATCCGCCACAACATCGAGG
ACGGCAGCGTGCAGCTCGCCGACCACTACCAGCAGAACACCCCCATCGGCGACGGCCCCGTGCTGCTGCC
CGACAACCACTACCTGAGCACCCAGTCCGCCCTGAGCAAAGACCCCAACGAGAAGCGCGATCACATGGTC
CTGCTGGAGTTCGTGACCGCCGCCGGGATCACTCTCGGCATGGACGAGCTGTACAAGTAATTGCAGCTCC
GAATTCGATATCAAGCTTGTCGACCTAGTTCTAGAGGATCCAGACATGATAAGATACATTGATGAGTTTG
GACAAACCACAACTAGAATGCAGTGAAAAAAATGCTTTATTTGTGAAATTTGTGATGCTATTGCTTTATT
TGTAACCATTATAAGCTGCAATAAACAAGTTAACAACAACAATTGCATTCATTTTATGTTTCAGGTTCAG
GGGGAGGTGTGGGAGGTTTTTTAAAGCAAGTAAAACCTCTACAAATGTGGTATGGCTGATTATGATCCTG
CAAGCCTCGTCGTCCTGGCCGGACCACGCTATCTGTGCAAGGTCCCCGGCCCCGGACGCGCGCTCCATGA
GCAGAGCGCCCGCCGCCGAGGCGAAGACTCGGGCGGCGCCCTGCCCGTCCCACCAGGTCAACAGGCGGTA
ACCGGCCTCTTCATCGGGAATGCGCGCGACCTTCAGCATCGCCGGCATGTCCCCCTGGCGGACGGGAAGT
ATCCAGCTCGACCAAGCTGGCCGCGTCGAGTGAAGACGAAAGGGCCTCGTGATACGCCTATTTTTATAGG
TTAATGTCATGATAATAATGGTTTCTTAGACGTCAGGTGGCACTTTTCGGGGAAATGTGCGCGGAACCCC
TATTTGTTTATTTTTCTAAATACATTCAAATATGTATCCGCTCATGAGACAATAACCCTGATAAATGCTT
CAATAATATTGAAAAAGGAAGAGTATGAGTATTCAACATTTCCGTGTCGCCCTTATTCCCTTTTTTGCGG
CATTTTGCCTTCCTGTTTTTGCTCACCCAGAAACGCTGGTGAAAGTAAAAGATGCTGAAGATCAGTTGGG
TGCACGAGTGGGTTACATCGAACTGGATCTCAACAGCGGTAAGATCCTTGAGAGTTTTCGCCCCGAAGAA
CGTTTTCCAATGATGAGCACTTTTAAAGTTCTGCTATGTGGCGCGGTATTATCCCGTGTTGACGCCGGGC
AAGAGCAACTCGGTCGCCGCATACACTATTCTCAGAATGACTTGGTTGAGTACTCACCAGTCACAGAAAA
GCATCTTACGGATGGCATGACAGTAAGAGAATTATGCAGTGCTGCCATAACCATGAGTGATAACACTGCG
GCCAACTTACTTCTGACAACGATCGGAGGACCGAAGGAGCTAACCGCTTTTTTGCACAACATGGGGGATC
ATGTAACTCGCCTTGATCGTTGGGAACCGGAGCTGAATGAAGCCATACCAAACGACGAGCGTGACACCAC
GATGCCTGTAGCAATGGCAACAACGTTGCGCAAACTATTAACTGGCGAACTACTTACTCTAGCTTCCCGG
CAACAATTAATAGACTGGATGGAGGCGGATAAAGTTGCAGGACCACTTCTGCGCTCGGCCCTTCCGGCTG
GCTGGTTTATTGCTGATAAATCTGGAGCCGGTGAGCGTGGGTCTCGCGGTATCATTGCAGCACTGGGGCC
AGATGGTAAGCCCTCCCGTATCGTAGTTATCTACACGACGGGGAGTCAGGCAACTATGGATGAACGAAAT
AGACAGATCGCTGAGATAGGTGCCTCACTGATTAAGCATTGGTAACTGTCAGACCAAGTTTACTCATATA
TACTTTAGATTGATTTAAAACTTCATTTTTAATTTAAAAGGATCTAGGTGAAGATCCTTTTTGATAATCT
CATGACCAAAATCCCTTAACGTGAGTTTTCGTTCCACTGAGCGTCAGACCCCGTAGAAAAGATCAAAGGA
TCTTCTTGAGATCCTTTTTTTCTGCGCGTAATCTGCTGCTTGCAAACAAAAAAACCACCGCTACCAGCGG
TGGTTTGTTTGCCGGATCAAGAGCTACCAACTCTTTTTCCGAAGGTAACTGGCTTCAGCAGAGCGCAGAT
ACCAAATACTGTTCTTCTAGTGTAGCCGTAGTTAGGCCACCACTTCAAGAACTCTGTAGCACCGCCTACA
TACCTCGCTCTGCTAATCCTGTTACCAGTGGCTGCTGCCAGTGGCGATAAGTCGTGTCTTACCGGGTTGG
ACTCAAGACGATAGTTACCGGATAAGGCGCAGCGGTCGGGCTGAACGGGGGGTTCGTGCACACAGCCCAG
CTTGGAGCGAACGACCTACACCGAACTGAGATACCTACAGCGTGAGCTATGAGAAAGCGCCACGCTTCCC
GAAGGGAGAAAGGCGGACAGGTATCCGGTAAGCGGCAGGGTCGGAACAGGAGAGCGCACGAGGGAGCTTC
CAGGGGGAAACGCCTGGTATCTTTATAGTCCTGTCGGGTTTCGCCACCTCTGACTTGAGCGTCGATTTTT
GTGATGCTCGTCAGGGGGGCGGAGCCTATGGAAAAACGCCAGCAACGCGGCCTTTTTACGGTTCCTGGCC
TTTTGCTGGCCTTTTGCTCACATGTTCTTTCCTGCGTTATCCCCTGATTCTGTGGATAACCGTATTACCG
CCTTTGAGTGAGCTGATACCGCTCGCCGCAGCCGAACGACCGAGCGCAGCGAGTCAGTGAGCGAGGAAGC
GGAAG
