>Addgene plasmid #203034 | Salsa-BC193-P3A1 | depositor partial sequence | sequence record 393907 | BC193
TTGCAGCTCC
